Addgene plasmid #37736: pUASp YFP Rab30 DN
Depositing lab: Matthew Scott. Depositing organization: Stanford University. Publication: Thirty-one flavors of Drosophila rab proteins. Zhang J, Schulze KL, Hiesinger PR, Suyama K, Wang S, Fish M, Acar M, Hoskins RA, Bellen HJ, Scott MP. Genetics. 2007 Jun;176(2):1307-22. Epub 2007 Apr 3. 10.1534/genetics.106.066761 PubMed 17409086.
Backbone
  Vector backbone: pUASp
  Backbone size w/o insert (bp): 9939
  Vector type: Insect Expression ; Drosophila
Growth in bacteria
  Bacterial resistance: Ampicillin, 100 μg/mL
  Growth temperature: 37°C
  Growth strain: Top10
  Copy number: Unknown
Gene/Insert
  Gene/Insert name: Rab30
  Species: D. melanogaster (fly)
  Mutation: T21N (dominant negative)
  Entrez Gene: Rab30 (a.k.a. Dmel_CG9100, AAF52477, CG9100, DmRab30, Dmel\CG9100, Q9VM50, Rab-30, rab30)
  Promoter: GAL4
  Tag / fusion protein: YFP (N terminal on backbone)
  Cloning method: Gateway Cloning
  Sequencing primers: 5′ EGFP-C; 3′ pUASp-3 (5'-AGGTTTAACCAGGGGATGCT-3')
Terms and licenses: Academic/Nonprofit Terms; Industry Terms: Not Available to Industry
Depositor comments: This construct contains a SNP - S111P.
How to cite: pUASp YFP Rab30 DN was a gift from Matthew Scott (Addgene plasmid # 37736 ; http://n2t.net/addgene:37736 ; RRID:Addgene_37736)
