[The description below was written by a language model from this plasmid's Addgene catalogue record.]
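Description:
pUASp YFP Rab30 DN is a Drosophila expression plasmid built on the pUASp backbone (about 9.9 kb without the insert), a vector designed for GAL4-responsive transgene expression in flies. In bacteria it is selected with ampicillin. The record lists no feature table, so the origin of replication, copy number and any fly transformation marker or transposon elements carried by the backbone are not stated here.

The payload is the D. melanogaster small GTPase Rab30 (CG9100), introduced by Gateway recombination downstream of a YFP coding sequence supplied by the backbone, so the product is an N-terminally YFP-tagged Rab30 fusion. Expression is listed as GAL4-dependent: UAS sites upstream of the promoter stay essentially silent until the transgene is combined with a GAL4 driver line, which allows tissue- or stage-specific induction. The pUASp design is generally used where germline as well as somatic expression is wanted.

The Rab30 insert carries a T21N substitution, annotated as dominant negative. Changes of this type in the nucleotide-binding region of Rab proteins typically favour the GDP-bound or inactive state, so they interfere with the endogenous protein's function. The depositor also notes an additional S111P single-nucleotide polymorphism in the coding sequence, and this should be kept in mind when interpreting results.

The construct belongs to a systematic collection of tagged wild-type and mutant Drosophila Rab proteins. It is suited to visualising Rab30 localisation by fluorescence while perturbing Rab30-dependent membrane trafficking in chosen cell types in vivo.
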