>Addgene plasmid #37736 | pUASp YFP Rab30 DN | addgene partial sequence | sequence record 55827 | EGFP-C 5'-CATGGTCCTGCTGGAGTTCGTG-3'
CTGTACAAGTCCGGACTCAGATCTCGAGCTCAAGCTTCGAATTCTGCAGTCGACGGTACCGCGGGCCCGG
GATCATCAACAAGTTTGTACAAAAAAGCAGGCTTAATGGAGGACTACAAGTTCCTGTTCAAAATCGTCCT
GGTGGGCAATGCTGGTGTTGGAAAAAATTGCCTAGTGCGCCGCTTTACTCAGGGTCTATTTCCACCTGGC
CAGGGTGCCACCATTGGTGTGGATTTCATGATTAAGACCGTGGAGGTGGAGGGCGAGAAGATCAAGCTAC
AAATCTGGGACACCGCCGGCCAGGAGCGGTTCCGATCCATCACGCAAAGCTACTATCGATCGGCTCACGC
CTTGATCCTGGTGTACGACATCAGCTGCCAGCCCACATTTGACTGCCTGCCGGACTGGCTGCGCGAGATC
CAGGAGTATGCCAACCCCAAGGTACTCAAAATCCTGGTGGGTAACAAGACGGACAGGGATGATCGAGAGA
TACCCACCCAGATTGGCGAAGAGTTCGCCAAGCAGCATGACATGTACTTCTTGGAGACATCCGCCAAGGA
GGCAGAGAACGTAGAGCGTCTGTTCTACGAGATTGCCGCCGAATTGATTGGTCAGGCAAGGAGCAAGGAT
GGCAGTAGTTCGGCCGCAGCGGCAGCCGCCCAGCGTCAGTCGGAGGGCAGCTCCATCGGACTGGGGAGCT
TCAGTGCCAAGGCAGCGCAGAGCAATTGCTGTGGCGGACTCGCCAGCGGCGGCTCCAACTCTAGTCAAGG
CGGCTGAAACCCAGCTTTCTTGTAC
